# Supplementary material for: Metabolic engineering strategies to produce medium-chain oleochemicals via acyl-ACP:CoA transacylase activity
Source: Nat Commun. 2022 Mar 25;13:1619. doi: 10.1038/s41467-022-29218-3 (PMC8956717; doi:10.1038/s41467-022-29218-3)
Supplement: Supplementary file 6 — Supplementary Data 4 [file 41467_2022_29218_MOESM6_ESM.zip › plasmids/pBTRCk-TesB.gb]

LOCUS       Exported                7696 bp ds-DNA     circular SYN 20-NOV-2015
DEFINITION  pBT-2 with LacI-q through rrnB from pTRC99a. KanR.
ACCESSION   .
VERSION     .
KEYWORDS    pBTRCk-maACR
SOURCE      synthetic DNA construct
  ORGANISM  synthetic DNA construct
REFERENCE   1  (bases 1 to 7696)
  AUTHORS   .
  TITLE     Direct Submission
  JOURNAL   Exported Mar 23, 2018 from SnapGene 4.1.4
            http://www.snapgene.com
COMMENT     ORIGDB|GenBank
FEATURES             Location/Qualifiers
     source          1..7696
                     /organism="synthetic DNA construct"
     CDS             54..716
                     /codon_start=1
                     /transl_table=11
                     /gene="rep"
                     /product="Rep"
                     /label=pBBR1 ori
                     /note="required for replication"
                     /db_xref="GI:69048111"
                     /protein_id="AAY99689.1"
                     /translation="MATQSREIGIQAKNKPGHWVQTERKAHEAWAGLIARKPTAAMLLH
                     HLVAQMGHQNAVVVSQKTLSKLIGRSLRTVQYAVKDLVAERWISVVKLNGPGTVSAYVV
                     NDRVAWGQPRDQLRLSVFSAAVVVDHDDQDESLLGHGDLRRIPTLYPGEQQLPTGPGEE
                     PPSQPGIPGMEPDLPALTETEEWERRGQQRLPMPDEPCFLDDGEPLEPPTRVTLPRR"
     gene            54..716
                     /gene="rep"
                     /label=rep
                     /note="rep gene from pBBR1, GenBank Accession Number 
                     X66730"
     CDS             813..1628
                     /codon_start=1
                     /transl_table=11
                     /gene="kan"
                     /product="kanamycin kinase"
                     /label=kan
                     /db_xref="GI:69048112"
                     /protein_id="AAY99690.1"
                     /translation="MSHIQRETSCSRPRLNSNMDADLYGYKWARDNVGQSGATIYRLYG
                     KPDAPELFLKHGKGSVANDVTDEMVRLNWLTEFMPLPTIKHFIRTPDDAWLLTTAIPGK
                     TAFQVLEEYPDSGENIVDALAVFLRRLHSIPVCNCPFNGDRVFRLAQAQSRMNNGLVGA
                     SDFDDERNGWPVEQVWKEMHKLLPFSPDSVVTHGDFSLDNLIFDEGKLIGCIDVGRVGI
                     ADRYQDLAILWNCLGEFSPSLQKRLFQKYGIDNPDMNKLQFHLMLDEFF"
     gene            813..1628
                     /gene="kan"
                     /label=kan
                     /note="kanamycin resistance gene from TN903"
     primer_bind     complement(1062..1079)
                     /label=Primer 1
     primer_bind     1372..1389
                     /label=Primer 2
     terminator      1645..1676
                     /label=Terminator_2
                     /note="TonB terminator"
     promoter        1736..1813
                     /gene="lacI (mutant)"
                     /label=lacIq promoter
                     /note="In the lacIq allele, a single base change in the 
                     promoter boosts expression of the lacI gene about 10-fold."
     CDS             1814..2896
                     /codon_start=1
                     /gene="lacI"
                     /product="lac repressor"
                     /label=lacI
                     /note="The lac repressor binds to the lac operator to 
                     inhibit transcription in E. coli. This inhibition can be 
                     relieved by adding lactose or 
                     isopropyl-beta-D-thiogalactopyranoside (IPTG)."
                     /translation="MKPVTLYDVAEYAGVSYQTVSRVVNQASHVSAKTREKVEAAMAEL
                     NYIPNRVAQQLAGKQSLLIGVATSSLALHAPSQIVAAIKSRADQLGASVVVSMVERSGV
                     EACKAAVHNLLAQRVSGLIINYPLDDQDAIAVEAACTNVPALFLDVSDQTPINSIIFSH
                     EDGTRLGVEHLVALGHQQIALLAGPLSSVSARLRLAGWHKYLTRNQIQPIAEREGDWSA
                     MSGFQQTMQMLNEGIVPTAMLVANDQMALGAMRAITESGLRVGADISVVGYDDTEDSSC
                     YIPPSTTIKQDFRLLGQTSVDRLLQLSQGQAVKGNQLLPVSLVKRKTTLAPNTQTASPR
                     ALADSLMQLARQVSRLESGQ"
     primer_bind     2934..2956
                     /label=gCRM078
     misc_feature    2936..2952
                     /label=Misc_Feature_1
                     /note="derived from cloning vector pBR322"
     promoter        2953..3198
                     /label=trc promoter
                     /note="trc promoter from pKK233-2"
     misc_feature    3128..3157
                     /label=trc promoter
                     /note="strong E. coli promoter; hybrid between the trp and 
                     lac UV5 promoters"
     protein_bind    3165..3181
                     /label=lac operator
                     /bound_moiety="lac repressor encoded by lacI"
                     /note="The lac repressor binds to the lac operator to 
                     inhibit transcription in E. coli. This inhibition can be 
                     relieved by adding lactose or 
                     isopropyl-beta-D-thiogalactopyranoside (IPTG)."
     CDS             3225..4397
                     /codon_start=1
                     /label=maltose binding protein
                     /note="maltose binding protein"
                     /translation="MKIEEGKLVIWINGDKGYNGLAEVGKKFEKDTGIKVTVEHPDKLE
                     EKFPQVAATGDGPDIIFWAHDRFGGYAQSGLLAEITPDKAFQDKLYPFTWDAVRYNGKL
                     IAYPIAVEALSLIYNKDLLPNPPKTWEEIPALDKELKAKGKSALMFNLQEPYFTWPLIA
                     ADGGYAFKYENGKYDIKDVGVDNAGAKAGLTFLVDLIKNKHMNADTDYSIAEAAFNKGE
                     TAMTINGPWAWSNIDTSKVNYGVTVLPTFKGQPSKPFVGVLSAGINAASPNKELAKEFL
                     ENYLLTDEGLEAVNKDKPLGAVALKSYEEELVKDPRIAATMENAQKGEIMPNIPQMSAF
                     WYAVRTAVINAASGRQTVDEALKDAQTNSSSNNNNNNNNNNLGIEGRISEF"
     CDS             3225..4325
                     /codon_start=1
                     /gene="malE (mutated)"
                     /product="maltose binding protein from E. coli"
                     /label=MBP
                     /note="This version of the gene does not encode a signal 
                     sequence, so MBP will remain in the cytosol."
                     /translation="MKIEEGKLVIWINGDKGYNGLAEVGKKFEKDTGIKVTVEHPDKLE
                     EKFPQVAATGDGPDIIFWAHDRFGGYAQSGLLAEITPDKAFQDKLYPFTWDAVRYNGKL
                     IAYPIAVEALSLIYNKDLLPNPPKTWEEIPALDKELKAKGKSALMFNLQEPYFTWPLIA
                     ADGGYAFKYENGKYDIKDVGVDNAGAKAGLTFLVDLIKNKHMNADTDYSIAEAAFNKGE
                     TAMTINGPWAWSNIDTSKVNYGVTVLPTFKGQPSKPFVGVLSAGINAASPNKELAKEFL
                     ENYLLTDEGLEAVNKDKPLGAVALKSYEEELVKDPRIAATMENAQKGEIMPNIPQMSAF
                     WYAVRTAVINAASGRQTVDEALKDAQT"
     CDS             4374..4385
                     /codon_start=1
                     /product="Factor Xa recognition and cleavage site"
                     /label=Factor Xa site
                     /translation="IEGR"
     CDS             4398..6377
                     /codon_start=1
                     /label=MA-ACR
                     /note="MA-ACR"
                     /translation="NYFLTGGTGFIGRFLVEKLLARGGTVYVLVREQSQDKLERLRERW
                     GADDKQVKAVIGDLTSKNLGIDAKTLKSLKGNIDHVFHLAAVYDMGADEEAQAATNIEG
                     TRAAVQAAEAMGAKHFHHVSSIAAAGLFKGIFREDMFEEAEKLDHPYLRTKHESEKVVR
                     EECKVPFRIYRPGMVIGHSETGEMDKVDGPYYFFKMIQKIRHALPQWVPTIGIEGGRLN
                     IVPVDFVVDALDHIAHLEGEDGNCFHLVDSDPYKVGEILNIFCEAGHAPRMGMRIDSRM
                     FGFIPPFIRQSIKNLPPVKRITGALLDDMGIPPSVMSFINYPTRFDTRELERVLKGTDI
                     EVPRLPSYAPVIWDYWERNLDPDLFKDRTLKGTVEGKVCVVTGATSGIGLATAEKLAEA
                     GAILVIGARTKETLDEVAASLEAKGGNVHAYQCDFSDMDDCDRFVKTVLDNHGHVDVLV
                     NNAGRSIRRSLALSFDRFHDFERTMQLNYFGSVRLIMGFAPAMLERRRGHVVNISSIGV
                     LTNAPRFSAYVSSKSALDAFSRCAAAEWSDRNVTFTTINMPLVKTPMIAPTKIYDSVPT
                     LTPDEAAQMVADAIVYRPKRIATRLGVFAQVLHALAPKMGEIIMNTGYRMFPDSPAAAG
                     SKSGEKPKVSTEQVAFAAIMRGIYW"
     misc_feature    6378..6410
                     /label=His-tag and connector
                     /note="His-tag and connector"
     CDS             6387..6410
                     /codon_start=1
                     /product="8xHis affinity tag"
                     /label=8xHis
                     /translation="HHHHHHHH"
     misc_feature    6395..6416
                     /label=gib primer R
                     /note="gib primer R"
     misc_feature    6417..6434
                     /label=Primer, gibson
                     /note="Primer, gibson"
     misc_feature    6418..6842
                     /label=5S RNA, T1, T2, rrnB
                     /note="5S RNA, T1, T2, rrnB"
     terminator      6618..6704
                     /gene="Escherichia coli rrnB"
                     /label=rrnB T1 terminator
                     /note="transcription terminator T1 from the E. coli rrnB 
                     gene"
     misc_feature    6621..6664
                     /label=rrnB T1 Terminator
     misc_feature    6796..6823
                     /label=rrnB T2 Terminator
     terminator      6796..6823
                     /label=rrnB T2 terminator
                     /note="transcription terminator T2 from the E. coli rrnB 
                     gene"
     primer_bind     complement(6811..6828)
                     /label=gCRM079
     promoter        6865..6893
                     /label=AmpR_promoter
     terminator      6938..6974
                     /label=Terminator_1
                     /note="SoxR terminator"
     rep_origin      6980..53
                     /label=pBBR1 oriV
                     /note="replication origin of the broad-host-range plasmid 
                     pBBR1 from Bordetella bronchiseptica; requires the pBBR1 
                     Rep protein for replication"
ORIGIN
        1 ctgattgcgc atggtgccgc aaccgtgcgg caccctaccg catggagata agcatggcca
       61 cgcagtccag agaaatcggc attcaagcca agaacaagcc cggtcactgg gtgcaaacgg
      121 aacgcaaagc gcatgaggcg tgggccgggc ttattgcgag gaaacccacg gcggcaatgc
      181 tgctgcatca cctcgtggcg cagatgggcc accagaacgc cgtggtggtc agccagaaga
      241 cactttccaa gctcatcgga cgttctttgc ggacggtcca atacgcagtc aaggacttgg
      301 tggccgagcg ctggatctcc gtcgtgaagc tcaacggccc cggcaccgtg tcggcctacg
      361 tggtcaatga ccgcgtggcg tggggccagc cccgcgacca gttgcgcctg tcggtgttca
      421 gtgccgccgt ggtggttgat cacgacgacc aggacgaatc gctgttgggg catggcgacc
      481 tgcgccgcat cccgaccctg tatccgggcg agcagcaact accgaccggc cccggcgagg
      541 agccgcccag ccagcccggc attccgggca tggaaccaga cctgccagcc ttgaccgaaa
      601 cggaggaatg ggaacggcgc gggcagcagc gcctgccgat gcccgatgag ccgtgttttc
      661 tggacgatgg cgagccgttg gagccgccga cacgggtcac gctgccgcgc cggtagtacg
      721 taagaggttc caactttcac cataatgaaa taagatcact accgggcgta ttttttgagt
      781 tatcgagatt ttcaggagct aaggaagcta aaatgagcca tattcaacgg gaaacgtctt
      841 gctcgaggcc gcgattaaat tccaacatgg atgctgattt atatgggtat aaatgggctc
      901 gcgataatgt cgggcaatca ggtgcgacaa tctatcgatt gtatgggaag cccgatgcgc
      961 cagagttgtt tctgaaacat ggcaaaggta gcgttgccaa tgatgttaca gatgagatgg
     1021 tcaggctaaa ctggctgacg gaatttatgc ctcttccgac catcaagcat tttatccgta
     1081 ctcctgatga tgcatggtta ctcaccactg cgatcccagg gaaaacagca ttccaggtat
     1141 tagaagaata tcctgattca ggtgaaaata ttgttgatgc gctggcagtg ttcctgcgcc
     1201 ggttgcattc gattcctgtt tgtaattgtc cttttaacgg cgatcgcgta tttcgtctcg
     1261 ctcaggcgca atcacgaatg aataacggtt tggttggtgc gagtgatttt gatgacgagc
     1321 gtaatggctg gcctgttgaa caagtctgga aagaaatgca taagcttttg ccattctcac
     1381 cggattcagt cgtcactcat ggtgatttct cacttgataa ccttattttt gacgagggga
     1441 aattaatagg ttgtattgat gttggacgag tcggaatcgc agaccgatac caggatcttg
     1501 ccatcctatg gaactgcctc ggtgagtttt ctccttcatt acagaaacgg ctttttcaaa
     1561 aatatggtat tgataatcct gatatgaata aattgcagtt tcacttgatg ctcgatgagt
     1621 ttttctgagg gcggatcccc ctcaagtcaa aagcctccgg tcggaggctt ttgactttct
     1681 gctatggagg tcaggtatga tttaaatggt cagtattgag cgatgcattt acgttgacac
     1741 catcgaatgg tgcaaaacct ttcgcggtat ggcatgatag cgcccggaag agagtcaatt
     1801 cagggtggtg aatgtgaaac cagtaacgtt atacgatgtc gcagagtatg ccggtgtctc
     1861 ttatcagacc gtttcccgcg tggtgaacca ggccagccac gtttctgcga aaacgcggga
     1921 aaaagtggaa gcggcgatgg cggagctgaa ttacattccc aaccgcgtgg cacaacaact
     1981 ggcgggcaaa cagtcgttgc tgattggcgt tgccacctcc agtctggccc tgcacgcgcc
     2041 gtcgcaaatt gtcgcggcga ttaaatctcg cgccgatcaa ctgggtgcca gcgtggtggt
     2101 gtcgatggta gaacgaagcg gcgtcgaagc ctgtaaagcg gcggtgcaca atcttctcgc
     2161 gcaacgcgtc agtgggctga tcattaacta tccgctggat gaccaggatg ccattgctgt
     2221 ggaagctgcc tgcactaatg ttccggcgtt atttcttgat gtctctgacc agacacccat
     2281 caacagtatt attttctccc atgaagacgg tacgcgactg ggcgtggagc atctggtcgc
     2341 attgggtcac cagcaaatcg cgctgttagc gggcccatta agttctgtct cggcgcgtct
     2401 gcgtctggct ggctggcata aatatctcac tcgcaatcaa attcagccga tagcggaacg
     2461 ggaaggcgac tggagtgcca tgtccggttt tcaacaaacc atgcaaatgc tgaatgaggg
     2521 catcgttccc actgcgatgc tggttgccaa cgatcagatg gcgctgggcg caatgcgcgc
     2581 cattaccgag tccgggctgc gcgttggtgc ggatatctcg gtagtgggat acgacgatac
     2641 cgaagacagc tcatgttata tcccgccgtc aaccaccatc aaacaggatt ttcgcctgct
     2701 ggggcaaacc agcgtggacc gcttgctgca actctctcag ggccaggcgg tgaagggcaa
     2761 tcagctgttg cccgtctcac tggtgaaaag aaaaaccacc ctggcgccca atacgcaaac
     2821 cgcctctccc cgcgcgttgg ccgattcatt aatgcagctg gcacgacagg tttcccgact
     2881 ggaaagcggg cagtgagcgc aacgcaatta atgtgagtta gcgcgaattg atctggtttg
     2941 acagcttatc atcgactgca cggtgcacca atgcttctgg cgtcaggcag ccatcggaag
     3001 ctgtggtatg gctgtgcagg tcgtaaatca ctgcataatt cgtgtcgctc aaggcgcact
     3061 cccgttctgg ataatgtttt ttgcgccgac atcataacgg ttctggcaaa tattctgaaa
     3121 tgagctgttg acaattaatc atccggctcg tataatgtgt ggaattgtga gcggataaca
     3181 atttcacaca ggaaacagac catcaccaac aaggaccata gcatatgaaa atcgaagaag
     3241 gtaaactggt aatctggatt aacggcgata aaggctataa cggtctcgct gaagtcggta
     3301 agaaattcga gaaagatacc ggaattaaag tcaccgttga gcatccggat aaactggaag
     3361 agaaattccc acaggttgcg gcaactggcg atggccctga cattatcttc tgggcacacg
     3421 accgctttgg tggctacgct caatctggcc tgttggctga aatcaccccg gacaaagcgt
     3481 tccaggacaa gctgtatccg tttacctggg atgccgtacg ttacaacggc aagctgattg
     3541 cttacccgat cgctgttgaa gcgttatcgc tgatttataa caaagatctg ctgccgaacc
     3601 cgccaaaaac ctgggaagag atcccggcgc tggataaaga actgaaagcg aaaggtaaga
     3661 gcgcgctgat gttcaacctg caagaaccgt acttcacctg gccgctgatt gctgctgacg
     3721 ggggttatgc gttcaagtat gaaaacggca agtacgacat taaagacgtg ggcgtggata
     3781 acgctggcgc gaaagcgggt ctgaccttcc tggttgacct gattaaaaac aaacacatga
     3841 atgcagacac cgattactcc atcgcagaag ctgcctttaa taaaggcgaa acagcgatga
     3901 ccatcaacgg cccgtgggca tggtccaaca tcgacaccag caaagtgaat tatggtgtaa
     3961 cggtactgcc gaccttcaag ggtcaaccat ccaaaccgtt cgttggcgtg ctgagcgcag
     4021 gtattaacgc cgccagtccg aacaaagagc tggcaaaaga gttcctcgaa aactatctgc
     4081 tgactgatga aggtctggaa gcggttaata aagacaaacc gctgggtgcc gtagcgctga
     4141 agtcttacga ggaagagttg gtgaaagatc cgcggattgc cgccactatg gaaaacgccc
     4201 agaaaggtga aatcatgccg aacatcccgc agatgtccgc tttctggtat gccgtgcgta
     4261 ctgcggtgat caacgccgcc agcggtcgtc agactgtcga tgaagccctg aaagacgcgc
     4321 agactaattc gagctcgaac aacaacaaca ataacaataa caacaacctc gggatcgagg
     4381 gaaggatttc agaattcaat tatttcctga caggcggcac cggttttatc ggtcgttttc
     4441 tggttgagaa actcttggcg cgcggcggca ccgtgtatgt tctggttcgc gagcagtccc
     4501 aggacaagct ggagcggctc cgggagcgct ggggtgcaga cgacaagcaa gtgaaggctg
     4561 tgatcggcga cctcaccagc aaaaaccttg gtattgacgc gaaaacgctg aaatcactga
     4621 aaggaaatat cgaccacgta ttccatcttg ccgcggtcta cgacatgggc gcagacgaag
     4681 aagcccaggc cgccaccaat atcgaaggca ccagggcggc tgttcaggcc gccgaagcca
     4741 tgggcgccaa gcatttccat catgtgtcat ccatcgcggc agcgggtctg ttcaagggta
     4801 tcttccggga ggatatgttc gaagaagccg agaagcttga tcatccttac ctgcgcacca
     4861 agcacgaatc cgaaaaagtt gtgcgtgaag aatgcaaggt tccgttccgc atctaccgcc
     4921 ctggtatggt cattggccat tcggaaaccg gcgaaatgga caaggttgac gggccctatt
     4981 acttcttcaa gatgattcag aagatccgtc atgcgttgcc ccagtgggta cccaccatcg
     5041 gtattgaagg tggccggctg aacattgtgc cggtggattt cgtggtcgat gcactggatc
     5101 acattgccca tctggaaggc gaagatggca actgtttcca tctggtggac tccgatccgt
     5161 ataaggtggg tgagatcctc aatattttct gcgaggccgg ccatgccccc cgcatgggta
     5221 tgcgcatcga ttcccggatg ttcggtttta ttccgccgtt tattcgccag agcatcaaga
     5281 atctgcctcc ggtcaagcgc attactggtg cgcttctgga tgacatgggc attccgccct
     5341 cggtgatgtc cttcattaat tacccgaccc gttttgatac ccgggagctg gagcgggttc
     5401 tgaagggcac agacattgag gtgccgcgtc tgccgtccta tgccccggtt atctgggact
     5461 actgggagcg caatctggac ccggacctgt tcaaggaccg caccctcaag ggcacggttg
     5521 aaggtaaggt ttgcgtggtc accggcgcga cctcgggtat tggcctggca acggcagaga
     5581 agctggcaga ggccggtgcc attctggtca ttggtgcgcg caccaaggaa actctggatg
     5641 aagtggcggc cagtctggag gccaagggtg gcaacgtgca tgcgtaccag tgcgactttt
     5701 cggacatgga cgactgcgac cgctttgtga agacggtgct ggataatcac ggccacgtgg
     5761 atgtactggt gaataacgcg ggtcgctcca tccgccgctc gctggcgttg tcttttgacc
     5821 ggttccacga ttttgagcgg accatgcagc tgaactactt tggctccgtt cggctgatca
     5881 tgggctttgc gccagccatg ctggagcgtc gccgcgggca cgtggtgaat atttcttcca
     5941 tcggggtact taccaacgct ccgcgtttct cggcctatgt ctcctcgaaa tccgcactgg
     6001 acgcgttcag ccgctgtgcc gctgcagaat ggtcggatcg caacgtgacc ttcaccacca
     6061 tcaacatgcc gttggtgaaa acgccgatga tcgcgcccac caagatctac gattccgtgc
     6121 cgacgctgac gccggatgaa gccgcccaga tggtggcgga tgcgattgtg taccggccca
     6181 agcgcattgc cacccgtctt ggcgtgttcg cgcaggttct gcatgcgctg gcaccgaaga
     6241 tgggtgagat cattatgaac actggctacc ggatgttccc ggattctcca gcagccgctg
     6301 gcagcaagtc cggcgaaaag ccgaaagtct ctaccgagca ggtggccttt gcggcgatta
     6361 tgcgggggat atactggagt ctagaccatc atcaccatca tcaccatcac tgataagctg
     6421 ttttggcgga tgagagaaga ttttcagcct gatacagatt aaatcagaac gcagaagcgg
     6481 tctgataaaa cagaatttgc ctggcggcag tagcgcggtg gtcccacctg accccatgcc
     6541 gaactcagaa gtgaaacgcc gtagcgccga tggtagtgtg gggtctcccc atgcgagagt
     6601 agggaactgc caggcatcaa ataaaacgaa aggctcagtc gaaagactgg gcctttcgtt
     6661 ttatctgttg tttgtcggtg aacgctctcc tgagtaggac aaatccgccg ggagcggatt
     6721 tgaacgttgc gaagcaacgg cccggagggt ggcgggcagg acgcccgcca taaactgcca
     6781 ggcatcaaat taagcagaag gccatcctga cggatggcct ttttgcgttt ctacaaactc
     6841 tttttgttta tttttctaaa tacattcaaa tatgtatccg ctcatgagac aataacatca
     6901 ttcaggacga gcctcagact ccagcgtaac tggactgaaa acaaactaaa gcgcccttgt
     6961 ggcgctttag ttttgttccg cggccaccgg ctggctcgct tcgctcggcc cgtggacaac
     7021 cctgctggac aagctgatgg acaggctgcg cctgcccacg agcttgacca cagggattgc
     7081 ccaccggcta cccagccttc gaccacatac ccaccggctc caactgcgcg gcctgcggcc
     7141 ttgccccatc aattttttta attttctctg gggaaaagcc tccggcctgc ggcctgcgcg
     7201 cttcgcttgc cggttggaca ccaagtggaa ggcgggtcaa ggctcgcgca gcgaccgcgc
     7261 agcggcttgg ccttgacgcg cctggaacga cccaagccta tgcgagtggg ggcagtcgaa
     7321 ggcgaagccc gcccgcctgc cccccgagcc tcacggcggc gagtgcgggg gttccaaggg
     7381 ggcagcgcca ccttgggcaa ggccgaaggc cgcgcagtcg atcaacaagc cccggagggg
     7441 ccactttttg ccggaggggg agccgcgccg aaggcgtggg ggaaccccgc aggggtgccc
     7501 ttctttgggc accaaagaac tagatatagg gcgaaatgcg aaagacttaa aaatcaacaa
     7561 cttaaaaaag gggggtacgc aacagctcat tgcggcaccc cccgcaatag ctcattgcgt
     7621 aggttaaaga aaatctgtaa ttgactgcca cttttacgca acgcataatt gttgtcgcgc
     7681 tgccgaaaag ttgcag
//
